Addgene plasmid #205620: pcDNA3.1-BCR-ABL-p190-FLAG
Purpose: Expression of BCR-ABL oncogene in mammalian cells
Depositing lab: Pavel Krejčí. Publication: Elucidation of protein interactions necessary for the maintenance of the BCR-ABL signaling complex. Gregor T, Bosakova MK, Nita A, Abraham SP, Fafilek B, Cernohorsky NH, Rynes J, Foldynova-Trantirkova S, Zackova D, Mayer J, Trantirek L, Krejci P. Cell Mol Life Sci. 2020 Oct;77(19):3885-3903. doi: 10.1007/s00018-019-03397-7. Epub 2019 Dec 9. PubMed 31820037.
Backbone
  Vector backbone: pcDNA3.1
  Backbone manufacturer: Invitrogen
  Vector type: Mammalian Expression
Growth in bacteria
  Bacterial resistance: Ampicillin, 100 μg/mL
  Growth temperature: 37°C
  Growth strain: DH5alpha
  Copy number: High Copy
Gene/Insert
  Gene/Insert name: BCR-ABL oncogene, p190 isoform b3a2
  Species: H. sapiens (human)
  Mutation: T117M- Please see depositor comments
  Promoter: CMV
  Tag / fusion protein: FLAG (N terminal on insert)
  Cloning method: Restriction Enzyme; 5′ cloning site unknown (unknown if destroyed)
Terms and licenses: Academic/Nonprofit Terms; Industry Terms: Not Available to Industry
Depositor comments: Please note depositor confirms the T117M compared to tyrosine-protein kinase ABL1 isoform a [Homo sapiens] NP_005148.2 does not affect plasmid function.
How to cite: pcDNA3.1-BCR-ABL-p190-FLAG was a gift from Pavel Krejčí (Addgene plasmid # 205620 ; http://n2t.net/addgene:205620 ; RRID:Addgene_205620)
