[The description below was written by a language model from this plasmid's Addgene catalogue record and pLannotate feature annotations shown in this document.]
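Description:
pcDNA3.1-BCR-ABL-p190-FLAG is a mammalian expression plasmid built on the Invitrogen pcDNA3.1 backbone for producing the human BCR-ABL fusion oncoprotein in cultured cells. It is maintained in E. coli at high copy through a ColE1/pUC-type origin and selected with ampicillin via the β-lactamase gene. An f1 origin is also present. For mammalian selection, the sequenced 9.7 kb record shows an SV40 early promoter driving the Tn5 NeoR/KanR gene (G418 resistance), followed by a fragment of a bleomycin-binding protein gene and an HSV TK polyadenylation signal. Several small promoter and poly(A) fragments around the origin suggest the backbone is arranged somewhat differently from the standard pcDNA3.1 layout, although the record does not explain this.

The expression cassette consists of the CMV immediate-early enhancer and promoter, a T7 promoter, a short FLAG epitope sequence (annotated as a fragment of 3xFLAG, consistent with a single N-terminal FLAG tag), and then an N-terminal portion of BCR joined directly to ABL1, terminated by the bovine growth hormone poly(A) signal. An SP6 promoter lies downstream in the reverse orientation. The BCR segment annotated is roughly 1.3 kb, giving the short p190-type fusion. The catalogue entry additionally labels the insert "b3a2", a junction name normally associated with the longer p210 form, and this is not clarified. The ABL1 portion carries a T117M change relative to the ABL1 isoform a reference, which the depositor states does not affect function.

The construct is intended for expressing FLAG-tagged, constitutively active BCR-ABL kinase in mammalian cells. The tag allows detection or immunoprecipitation, which suits studies of the protein interactions that hold the BCR-ABL signaling complex together.
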