Features (pLannotate 1.2.2; 20 found; start..end, strand, type, name):
    333..3644    +  CDS            ABL1: ABL1_HUMAN - Also known as ABL, JTK7. Experimental evidence at protein level: Swiss-Prot protein existence level 1. Non-receptor tyrosine-protein kinase that plays a role in many key processes linked to cell growth and survival such as cytoskeleton remodeling in response to extracellular stimuli, cell motility and adhesion, receptor endocytosis, autophagy, DNA damage response and apoptosis. Coordinates actin remodeling through tyrosine phosphorylation of proteins controlling cytoskeleton dynamics like WASF3 (involved in branch formation); ANXA1 (involved in membrane anchoring); DBN1, DBNL, CTT
   3687..3705    -  promoter       SP6 promoter: promoter for bacteriophage SP6 RNA polymerase
   3731..3955    +  polyA_signal   bGH poly(A) signal: bovine growth hormone polyadenylation signal
   3959..3977    +  promoter       SV40 promoter (fragment): SV40 enhancer and early promoter
   4087..4675    -  rep_origin     ori: high-copy-number ColE1/pMB1/pBR322/pUC origin of replication
   4897..4913    +  polyA_signal   bGH poly(A) signal (fragment): bovine growth hormone polyadenylation signal
   5004..5051    -  polyA_signal   HSV TK poly(A) signal: herpes simplex virus thymidine kinase polyadenylation signal (Cole and Stacy, 1985)
   5110..5262    -  CDS            ble (fragment): BLE_KLEPN - Experimental evidence at protein level: Swiss-Prot protein existence level 1. Binding protein with a strong affinity to the bleomycin family of antibiotics. Binds to CL990; an antimitotic-antibiotic compound. From Klebsiella pneumoniae.
   5283..6077    -  CDS            NeoR/KanR: aminoglycoside phosphotransferase from Tn5; aph(3')-II (or nptII); confers resistance to neomycin, kanamycin, and G418 (Geneticin®)
   6112..6469    -  promoter       SV40 promoter: SV40 enhancer and early promoter
   6471..6488    -  promoter       AmpR promoter (fragment): bla
   6529..7389    -  CDS            AmpR: β-lactamase; bla; confers resistance to ampicillin, carbenicillin, and related antibiotics
   7390..7494    -  promoter       AmpR promoter: bla
   7521..7949    +  rep_origin     f1 ori (sequence partly withheld): f1 bacteriophage origin of replication; arrow indicates direction of (+) strand synthesis
   7988..8367    +  enhancer       CMV enhancer: human cytomegalovirus immediate early enhancer
   8368..8571    +  promoter       CMV promoter: human cytomegalovirus (CMV) immediate early promoter
   8567..8600    +  LTR            5' LTR (truncated) (fragment): truncated 5' long terminal repeat (LTR) from HIV-1
   8616..8634    +  promoter       T7 promoter: promoter for bacteriophage T7 RNA polymerase
   8681..8701    +  CDS            3xFLAG (fragment): three tandem FLAG® epitope tags
   8717..335     +  CDS            BCR (fragment) (across the origin): BCR_HUMAN - Also known as BCR1, D22S11. Experimental evidence at protein level: Swiss-Prot protein existence level 1. Protein with a unique structure having two opposing regulatory activities toward small GTP-binding proteins. The C-terminus is a GTPase-activating protein (GAP) domain which stimulates GTP hydrolysis by RAC1, RAC2 and CDC42. Accelerates the intrinsic rate of GTP hydrolysis of RAC1 or CDC42, leading to down-regulation of the active GTP-bound form (PubMed:7479768, PubMed:1903516, PubMed:17116687). The central Dbl homology (DH) domain functions as guanine nucleotide exchange facto
>Addgene plasmid #205620 | pcDNA3.1-BCR-ABL-p190-FLAG | addgene full sequence | sequence record 407784 | Addgene NGS Result
ACTCCCCCCGGAGTTTTGAGGATTGCGGAGGCGGCTATACCCCGGACTGCAGCTCCAATGAGAACCTCAC
CTCCAGCGAGGAGGACTTCTCCTCTGGCCAGTCCAGCCGCGTGTCCCCAAGCCCCACCACCTACCGCATG
TTCCGGGACAAAAGCCGCTCTCCCTCGCAGAACTCGCAACAGTCCTTCGACAGCAGCAGTCCCCCCACGC
CGCAGTGCCATAAGCGGCACCGGCACTGCCCGGTTGTCGTGTCCGAGGCCACCATCGTGGGCGTCCGCAA
GACCGGGCAGATCTGGCCCAACGATGGCGAGGGCGCCTTCCATGGAGACGCAGAAGCCCTTCAGCGGCCA
GTAGCATCTGACTTTGAGCCTCAGGGTCTGAGTGAAGCCGCTCGTTGGAACTCCAAGGAAAACCTTCTCG
CTGGACCCAGTGAAAATGACCCCAACCTTTTCGTTGCACTGTATGATTTTGTGGCCAGTGGAGATAACAC
TCTAAGCATAACTAAAGGTGAAAAGCTCCGGGTCTTAGGCTATAATCACAATGGGGAATGGTGTGAAGCC
CAAACCAAAAATGGCCAAGGCTGGGTCCCAAGCAACTACATCATGCCAGTCAACAGTCTGGAGAAACACT
CCTGGTACCATGGGCCTGTGTCCCGCAATGCCGCTGAGTATCTGCTGAGCAGCGGGATCAATGGCAGCTT
CTTGGTGCGTGAGAGTGAGAGCAGTCCTGGCCAGAGGTCCATCTCGCTGAGATACGAAGGGAGGGTGTAC
CATTACAGGATCAACACTGCTTCTGATGGCAAGCTCTACGTCTCCTCCGAGAGCCGCTTCAACACCCTGG
CCGAGTTGGTTCATCATCATTCAACGGTGGCCGACGGGCTCATCACCACGCTCCATTATCCAGCCCCAAA
GCGCAACAAGCCCACTGTCTATGGTGTGTCCCCCAACTACGACAAGTGGGAGATGGAACGCACGGACATC
ACCATGAAGCACAAGCTGGGCGGGGGCCAGTACGGGGAGGTGTACGAGGGCGTGTGGAAGAAATACAGCC
TGACGGTGGCCGTGAAGACCTTGAAGGAGGACACCATGGAGGTGGAAGAGTTCTTGAAAGAAGCTGCAGT
CATGAAAGAGATCAAACACCCTAACCTGGTGCAGCTCCTTGGGGTCTGCACCCGGGAGCCCCCGTTCTAT
ATCATCACTGAGTTCATGACCTACGGGAACCTCCTGGACTACCTGAGGGAGTGCAACCGGCAGGAGGTGA
ACGCCGTGGTGCTGCTGTACATGGCCACTCAGATCTCGTCAGCCATGGAGTACCTGGAGAAGAAAAACTT
CATCCACAGAGATCTTGCTGCCCGAAACTGCCTGGTAGGGGAGAACCACTTGGTGAAGGTAGCTGATTTT
GGCCTGAGCAGGTTGATGACAGGGGACACCTACACAGCCCATGCTGGAGCCAAGTTCCCCATCAAATGGA
CTGCACCCGAGAGCCTGGCCTACAACAAGTTCTCCATCAAGTCCGACGTCTGGGCATTTGGAGTATTGCT
TTGGGAAATTGCTACCTATGGCATGTCCCCTTACCCGGGAATTGACCTGTCCCAGGTGTATGAGCTGCTA
GAGAAGGACTACCGCATGGAGCGCCCAGAAGGCTGCCCAGAGAAGGTCTATGAACTCATGCGAGCATGTT
GGCAGTGGAATCCCTCTGACCGGCCCTCCTTTGCTGAAATCCACCAAGCCTTTGAAACAATGTTCCAGGA
ATCCAGTATCTCAGACGAAGTGGAAAAGGAGCTGGGGAAACAAGGCGTCCGTGGGGCTGTGAGTACCTTG
CTGCAGGCCCCAGAGCTGCCCACCAAGACGAGGACCTCCAGGAGAGCTGCAGAGCACAGAGACACCACTG
ACGTGCCTGAGATGCCTCACTCCAAGGGCCAGGGAGAGAGCGATCCTCTGGACCATGAGCCTGCCGTGTC
TCCATTGCTCCCTCGAAAAGAGCGAGGTCCCCCGGAGGGCGGCCTGAATGAAGATGAGCGCCTTCTCCCC
AAAGACAAAAAGACCAACTTGTTCAGCGCCTTGATCAAGAAGAAGAAGAAGACAGCCCCAACCCCTCCCA
AACGCAGCAGCTCCTTCCGGGAGATGGACGGCCAGCCGGAGCGCAGAGGGGCCGGCGAGGAAGAGGGCCG
AGACATCAGCAACGGGGCACTGGCTTTCACCCCCTTGGACACAGCTGACCCAGCCAAGTCCCCAAAGCCC
AGCAATGGGGCTGGGGTCCCCAATGGAGCCCTCCGGGAGTCCGGGGGCTCAGGCTTCCGGTCTCCCCACC
TGTGGAAGAAGTCCAGCACGCTGACCAGCAGCCGCCTAGCCACCGGCGAGGAGGAGGGCGGTGGCAGCTC
CAGCAAGCGCTTCCTGCGCTCTTGCTCCGCCTCCTGCGTTCCCCATGGGGCCAAGGACACGGAGTGGAGG
TCAGTCACGCTGCCTCGGGACTTGCAGTCCACGGGAAGACAGTTTGACTCGTCCACATTTGGAGGGCACA
AAAGTGAGAAGCCGGCTCTGCCTCGGAAGAGGGCAGGGGAGAACAGGTCTGACCAGGTGACCCGAGGCAC
AGTAACGCCTCCCCCCAGGCTGGTGAAAAAGAATGAGGAAGCTGCTGATGAGGTCTTCAAAGACATCATG
GAGTCCAGCCCGGGCTCCAGCCCGCCCAACCTGACTCCAAAACCCCTCCGGCGGCAGGTCACCGTGGCCC
CTGCCTCGGGCCTCCCCCACAAGGAAGAAGCTGGAAAGGGCAGTGCCTTAGGGACCCCTGCTGCAGCTGA
GCCAGTGACCCCCACCAGCAAAGCAGGCTCAGGTGCACCAGGGGGCACCAGCAAGGGCCCCGCCGAGGAG
TCCAGAGTGAGGAGGCACAAGCACTCCTCTGAGTCGCCAGGGAGGGACAAGGGGAAATTGTCCAGGCTCA
AACCTGCCCCGCCGCCCCCACCAGCAGCCTCTGCAGGGAAGGCTGGAGGAAAGCCCTCGCAGAGCCCGAG
CCAGGAGGCGGCCGGGGAGGCAGTCCTGGGCGCAAAGACAAAAGCCACGAGTCTGGTTGATGCTGTGAAC
AGTGACGCTGCCAAGCCCAGCCAGCCGGGAGAGGGCCTCAAAAAGCCCGTGCTCCCGGCCACTCCAAAGC
CACAGTCCGCCAAGCCGTCGGGGACCCCCATCAGCCCAGCCCCCGTTCCCTCCACGTTGCCATCAGCATC
CTCGGCCCTGGCAGGGGACCAGCCGTCTTCCACCGCCTTCATCCCTCTCATATCAACCCGAGTGTCTCTT
CGGAAAACCCGCCAGCCTCCAGAGCGGATCGCCAGCGGCGCCATCACCAAGGGCGTGGTCCTGGACAGCA
CCGAGGCGCTGTGCCTCGCCATCTCTAGGAACTCCGAGCAGATGGCCAGCCACAGCGCAGTGCTGGAGGC
CGGCAAAAACCTCTACACGTTCTGCGTGAGCTATGTGGATTCCATCCAGCAAATGAGGAACAAGTTTGCC
TTCCGAGAGGCCATCAACAAACTGGAGAATAATCTCCGGGAGCTTCAGATCTGCCCGGCGACAGCAGGCA
GTGGTCCAGCGGCCACTCAGGACTTCAGCAAGCTCCTCAGTTCGGTGAAGGAAATCAGTGACATAGTGCA
GAGGTAGGCGGCCGCTCGAGTAGATGACTAGTCTAGAGGGCCCTATTCTATAGTGTCACCTAAATGCTAG
AGCTCGCTGATCAGCCTCGACTGTGCCTTCTAGTTGCCAGCCATCTGTTGTTTGCCCCTCCCCCGTGCCT
TCCTTGACCCTGGAAGGTGCCACTCCCACTGTCCTTTCCTAATAAAATGAGGAAATTGCATCGCATTGTC
TGAGTAGGTGTCATTCTATTCTGGGGGGTGGGGTGGGGCAGGACAGCAAGGGGGAGGATTGGGAAGACAA
TAGCAGGCATGCTGGGGATGCGGTGGGCTCTATGGCTTCTGAGGCGGAAAGAACCAGTGGCGGTAATACG
GTTATCCACAGAATCAGGGGATAACGCAGGAAAGAACATGTGAGCAAAAGGCCAGCAAAAGGCCAGGAAC
CGTAAAAAGGCCGCGTTGCTGGCGTTTTTCCATAGGCTCCGCCCCCCTGACGAGCATCACAAAAATCGAC
GCTCAAGTCAGAGGTGGCGAAACCCGACAGGACTATAAAGATACCAGGCGTTTCCCCCTGGAAGCTCCCT
CGTGCGCTCTCCTGTTCCGACCCTGCCGCTTACCGGATACCTGTCCGCCTTTCTCCCTTCGGGAAGCGTG
GCGCTTTCTCATAGCTCACGCTGTAGGTATCTCAGTTCGGTGTAGGTCGTTCGCTCCAAGCTGGGCTGTG
TGCACGAACCCCCCGTTCAGCCCGACCGCTGCGCCTTATCCGGTAACTATCGTCTTGAGTCCAACCCGGT
AAGACACGACTTATCGCCACTGGCAGCAGCCACTGGTAACAGGATTAGCAGAGCGAGGTATGTAGGCGGT
GCTACAGAGTTCTTGAAGTGGTGGCCTAACTACGGCTACACTAGAAGAACAGTATTTGGTATCTGCGCTC
TGCTGAAGCCAGTTACCTTCGGAAAAAGAGTTGGTAGCTCTTGATCCGGCAAACAAACCACCGCTGGTAG
CGGTGGTTTTTTTGTTTGCAAGCAGCAGATTACGCGCAGAAAAAAAGGATCTCAAGAAGATCCTTTGATC
TTTTCTACGGGGTCTGACGCTCAGTGGAACGAAAACTCACGTTAAGGGATTTTGGTCATGAGATTATCAA
AAAGGATCTTCACCTAGATCCTTTTAAATTAAAAATGAAGTTTTAAATCAATCTAAAGTATATATGAGTA
ACCTGAGGCTATGGCAGGGCCTGCCGCCCCGACGTTGGCTGCGAGCCCTGGGCCTTCACCCGAACTTGGG
GGGTGGGGTGGGGAAAAGGAAGAAACGCGGGCGTATTGGCCCCAATGGGGTCTCGGTGGGGTATCGACAG
AGTGCCAGCCCTGGGACCGAACCCCGCGTTTATGAACAAACGACCCAACACCGTGCGTTTTATTCTGTCT
TTTTATTGCCGTCATAGCGCGGGTTCCTTCCGGTATTGTCTCCTTCCGTGTTTCAGTTAGCCTCCCCCTA
GGGTGGGCGAAGAACTCCAGCATGAGATCCCCGCGCTGGAGGATCATCCAGCCGGCGTCCCGGAAAACGA
TTCCGAAGCCCAACCTTTCATAGAAGGCGGCGGTGGAATCGAAATCTCGTGATGGCAGGTTGGGCGTCGC
TTGGTCGGTCATTTCGAACCCCAGAGTCCCGCTCAGAAGAACTCGTCAAGAAGGCGATAGAAGGCGATGC
GCTGCGAATCGGGAGCGGCGATACCGTAAAGCACGAGGAAGCGGTCAGCCCATTCGCCGCCAAGCTCTTC
AGCAATATCACGGGTAGCCAACGCTATGTCCTGATAGCGGTCCGCCACACCCAGCCGGCCACAGTCGATG
AATCCAGAAAAGCGGCCATTTTCCACCATGATATTCGGCAAGCAGGCATCGCCATGGGTCACGACGAGAT
CCTCGCCGTCGGGCATGCTCGCCTTGAGCCTGGCGAACAGTTCGGCTGGCGCGAGCCCCTGATGCTCTTC
GTCCAGATCATCCTGATCGACAAGACCGGCTTCCATCCGAGTACGTGCTCGCTCGATGCGATGTTTCGCT
TGGTGGTCGAATGGGCAGGTAGCCGGATCAAGCGTATGCAGCCGCCGCATTGCATCAGCCATGATGGATA
CTTTCTCGGCAGGAGCAAGGTGAGATGACAGGAGATCCTGCCCCGGCACTTCGCCCAATAGCAGCCAGTC
CCTTCCCGCTTCAGTGACAACGTCGAGCACAGCTGCGCAAGGAACGCCCGTCGTGGCCAGCCACGATAGC
CGCGCTGCCTCGTCTTGCAGTTCATTCAGGGCACCGGACAGGTCGGTCTTGACAAAAAGAACCGGGCGCC
CCTGCGCTGACAGCCGGAACACGGCGGCATCAGAGCAGCCGATTGTCTGTTGTGCCCAGTCATAGCCGAA
TAGCCTCTCCACCCAAGCGGCCGGAGAACCTGCGTGCAATCCATCTTGTTCAATCATGCGAAACGATCCT
CATCCTGTCTCTTGATCGATCTTTGCAAAAGCCTAGGCCTCCAAAAAAGCCTCCTCACTACTTCTGGAAT
AGCTCAGAGGCCGAGGCGGCCTCGGCCTCTGCATAAATAAAAAAAATTAGTCAGCCATGGGGCGGAGAAT
GGGCGGAACTGGGCGGAGTTAGGGGCGGGATGGGCGGAGTTAGGGGCGGGACTATGGTTGCTGACTAATT
GAGATGCATGCTTTGCATACTTCTGCCTGCTGGGGAGCCTGGGGACTTTCCACACCTGGTTGCTGACTAA
TTGAGATGCATGCTTTGCATACTTCTGCCTGCTGGGGAGCCTGGGGACTTTCCACACCCTAACTGACACA
CATTCCACAGCTGGTTCTTTCCGCCTCAGGACTCTTCCTTTTTCAATAAATCAATCTAAAGTATATATGA
GTAAACTTGGTCTGACAGTTACCAATGCTTAATCAGTGAGGCACCTATCTCAGCGATCTGTCTATTTCGT
TCATCCATAGTTGCCTGACTCCCCGTCGTGTAGATAACTACGATACGGGAGGGCTTACCATCTGGCCCCA
GTGCTGCAATGATACCGCGAGACCCACGCTCACCGGCTCCAGATTTATCAGCAATAAACCAGCCAGCCGG
AAGGGCCGAGCGCAGAAGTGGTCCTGCAACTTTATCCGCCTCCATCCAGTCTATTAATTGTTGCCGGGAA
GCTAGAGTAAGTAGTTCGCCAGTTAATAGTTTGCGCAACGTTGTTGCCATTGCTACAGGCATCGTGGTGT
CACGCTCGTCGTTTGGTATGGCTTCATTCAGCTCCGGTTCCCAACGATCAAGGCGAGTTACATGATCCCC
CATGTTGTGCAAAAAAGCGGTTAGCTCCTTCGGTCCTCCGATCGTTGTCAGAAGTAAGTTGGCCGCAGTG
TTATCACTCATGGTTATGGCAGCACTGCATAATTCTCTTACTGTCATGCCATCCGTAAGATGCTTTTCTG
TGACTGGTGAGTACTCAACCAAGTCATTCTGAGAATAGTGTATGCGGCGACCGAGTTGCTCTTGCCCGGC
GTCAATACGGGATAATACCGCGCCACATAGCAGAACTTTAAAAGTGCTCATCATTGGAAAACGTTCTTCG
GGGCGAAAACTCTCAAGGATCTTACCGCTGTTGAGATCCAGTTCGATGTAACCCACTCGTGCACCCAACT
GATCTTCAGCATCTTTTACTTTCACCAGCGTTTCTGGGTGAGCAAAAACAGGAAGGCAAAATGCCGCAAA
AAAGGGAATAAGGGCGACACGGAAATGTTGAATACTCATACTCTTCCTTTTTCAATATTATTGAAGCATT
TATCAGGGTTATTGTCTCATGAGCGGATACATATTTGAATGTATTTAGAAAAATAAACAAATAGGGGTTC
CGCGCACATTTCCCCGAAAAGTGCCACCTG
[124 nt withheld, positions 7521-7644]
C
[91 nt withheld, positions 7646-7736]
A
[49 nt withheld, positions 7738-7786]
CCTTTGACGTTGGAGTCCACGTTCTTT
[37 nt withheld, positions 7814-7850]
ACCCTATCTCGGTCTATTCTTTTGATTTATAAGGGATTTTGCCGATTTCGGCCTATTGGTTAAAAAATGA
GCTGATTTAACAAAAATTTAACGCGAATTTTAACAAAATATTAACGCTTACAATTTACGCGCGCGTTGAC
ATTGATTATTGACTAGTTATTAATAGTAATCAATTACGGGGTCATTAGTTCATAGCCCATATATGGAGTT
CCGCGTTACATAACTTACGGTAAATGGCCCGCCTGGCTGACCGCCCAACGACCCCCGCCCATTGACGTCA
ATAATGACGTATGTTCCCATAGTAACGCCAATAGGGACTTTCCATTGACGTCAATGGGTGGAGTATTTAC
GGTAAACTGCCCACTTGGCAGTACATCAAGTGTATCATATGCCAAGTACGCCCCCTATTGACGTCAATGA
CGGTAAATGGCCCGCCTGGCATTATGCCCAGTACATGACCTTATGGGACTTTCCTACTTGGCAGTACATC
TACGTATTAGTCATCGCTATTACCATGGTGATGCGGTTTTGGCAGTACATCAATGGGCGTGGATAGCGGT
TTGACTCACGGGGATTTCCAAGTCTCCACCCCATTGACGTCAATGGGAGTTTGTTTTGGCACCAAAATCA
ACGGGACTTTCCAAAATGTCGTAACAACTCCGCCCCATTGACGCAAATGGGCGGTAGGCGTGTACGGTGG
GAGGTCTATATAAGCAGAGCTCTCTGGCTAACTAGAGAACCCACTGCTTACTGGCTTATCGAAATTAATA
CGACTCACTATAGGGAGACCCAAGCTTGGTACCGGATCCCCCGGGAATCAAAACATGGATTACAAAGACG
ATGACGATAAAGAATTCTGCAGATATCTGGTGGACCCGGTGGGCTTCGCGGAGGCGTGGAAGGCGCAGTT
CCCGGACTCAGAGCCCCCGCGCATGGAGCTGCGCTCAGTGGGCGACATCGAGCAGGAGCTGGAGCGCTGC
AAGGCCTCCATTCGGCGCCTGGAGCAGGAGGTGAACCAGGAGCGCTTCCGCATGATCTACCTGCAGACGT
TGCTGGCCAAGGAAAAGAAGAGCTATGACCGGCAGCGATGGGGCTTCCGGCGCGCGGCGCAGGCCCCCGA
CGGCGCCTCCGAGCCCCGAGCGTCCGCGTCGCGCCCGCAGCCAGCGCCCGCCGACGGAGCCGACCCGCCG
CCCGCCGAGGAGCCCGAGGCCCGGCCCGACGGCGAGGGTTCTCCGGGTAAGGCCAGGCCCGGGACCGCCC
GCAGGCCCGGGGCAGCCGCGTCGGGGGAACGGGACGACCGGGGACCCCCCGCCAGCGTGGCGGCGCTCAG
GTCCAACTTCGAGCGGATACGCAAGGGCCATGGCCAGCCCGGGGCGGACGCCGAGAAGCCCTTCTACGTG
AACGTCGAGTTTCACCACGAGCGCGGCCTGGTGAAGGTCAACGACAAAGAGGTGTCGGACCGCATCAGCT
CCCTGGGCAGCCAGGCCATGCAGATGGAGCGCAAAAAGTCCCAGCACGGCGCGGGCTCGAGCGTGGGGGA
TGCATCCAGGCCCCCTTACCGGGGACGCTCCTCGGAGAGCAGCTGCGGCGTCGACGGCGACTACGAGGAC
GCCGAGTTGAACCCCCGCTTCCTGAAGGACAACCTGATCGACGCCAATGGCGGTAGCAGGCCCCCTTGGC
CGCCCCTGGAGTACCAGCCCTACCAGAGCATCTACGTCGGGGGCATGATGGAAGGGGAGGGCAAGGGCCC
GCTCCTGCGCAGCCAGAGCACCTCTGAGCAGGAGAAGCGCCTTACCTGGCCCCGCAGGTCCT
